>Addgene plasmid #84597 | pCIneoRL-BCL2 3'UTR | addgene partial sequence | sequence record 164951 | RenLuc3F 5'-GTACATCAAGAGCTTCGTGG-3'
ATTCTAGAGCCACTGAGGAGCTTTGTTTCAACCAAGTCATGTGCATTTCCACGTCAACAGAATTGTTTAT
TGTGACAGTTATATCTGTTGTCCCTTTGACCTTGTTTCTTGAAGGTTTCCTCGTCCCTGGGCAATTCCGC
ATTTAATTCATGGTATTCAGGATTACATGCATGTTTGGTTAAACCCATGAGATTCATTCAGTTAAAAATC
CAGATGGCGAATGACCAGCAGATTCAAATCTATGGTGGTTTGACCTTTAGAGAGTTGCTTTACGTGGCCT
GTTTCAACACAGACCCACCCAGAGCCCTCCTGCCCTCCTTCCGCGGGGGCTTTCTCATGGCTGTCCTTCA
GGGTCTTCCTGAAATGCAGTGGTGCTTACGCTCCACCAAGAAAGCAGGAAACCTGTGGTATGAAGCCAGA
CCTCCCCGGCGGGCCTCAGGGAACAGAATGATCAGACCTTTGAATGATTCTAATTTTTAAGCAAAATATT
ATTTTATGAAAGGTTTACATTGTCAAAGTGATGAATATGGAATATCCAACCCTGTGCTGCTATCCTGCCA
AAATCATTTTAATGGAGTCAGTTTGCAGTATGCTCCACGTGGTAAGATCCTCCAAGCTGCTTTAGAAGTA
ACAATGAAGAACGTGGACGTTTTTAATATAAAGCCTGTTTTGTCTTTTGTTGTTGTTCAAACGGGATTCA
CAGAGTATTTGAAAAATGTATATATATTAAGAGGTCACGGGGGCTAATTGCTGGCTGGCTGCCTTTTGCT
GTGGGGTT
