>Addgene plasmid #84597 | pCIneoRL-BCL2 3'UTR | addgene partial sequence | sequence record 164952 | EBV-rev 5'-GTGGTTTGTCCAAACTCATC-3'
AGCATTACCCCTCACTAAAGGGAAGCGGCCGCGGCCTCTCTTGCGGAGTATTTGTGCAGTGAGGGACTGG
GAGGGCCGAGGAGGTTCTCAGATGTTCTTCTCCTTTTGGGGCTTTTTTTAGAGCCCTTGTCCCCAATTTG
GAAAGTGCATATACTCTATTTAACTCTGACCCTGGCCAGTGTAAAGAGGAGTACATACAGAGGACTGTTT
TTTCATTCATAAAGAGCAGTTAAGATGCAGATGTGAATCCCTCTTCAATACAAAATAGGGATGGTTCTCT
GTTGCCCAACTGCAAAATAATTAGATATAATGAAAAAAAAGAAGAGGAGAAAAAAATGACTAGTTGAGGC
TTTTATATACATTCATTGCTTCTAACATGTTTTTAACAATAAGGAAAATGCAACATCAACTACTCTTAGA
GCAAGTGCAGCCACAATACTGTACAGTTCTGGGGCCAAGAGGCTGGGCACATTTACTGTTATTAAAACCA
GGTAACAAAACCCCACAGCAAAAGGCAGCCAGCCAGCAATTAGCCCCCGTGACCTCTTAATATATATACA
TTTTTCAAATACTCTGTGAATCCCGTTTGAACAACAACAAAAGACAAAACAGGCTTTATATTAAAAACGT
CCACGTTCTTCATTGTTACTTCTAAAGCAGCTTGGAGGATCTTACCACGTGGAGCATACTGCAAACTGAC
TCCATTAAAATGATTTTGGCAGGATAGCAGCACAGGGTTGGATATTCCATATTCATCACTTTGACAATGT
AAACCTTTCATAAAATAATATTTTGCTTAAA
