[The description below was written by a language model from this plasmid's Addgene catalogue record.]
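Description:
pCIneoRL-BCL2 3'UTR is a mammalian luciferase reporter plasmid built on the pCIneoRL backbone (about 6.4 kb without insert), a vector that carries a Renilla luciferase coding sequence under the control of the CMV promoter. It is propagated in E. coli as a high-copy plasmid under ampicillin selection. The backbone name suggests a pCI-neo derivative, but the record lists no mammalian selection marker, origin of replication or polyadenylation signal, and no feature table is provided, so these elements cannot be confirmed here.

The insert is a 1,236 bp fragment of the human BCL2 3' untranslated region, cloned between XbaI and NotI sites, both of which are retained. It sits downstream of the Renilla luciferase open reading frame. Although the catalogue lists the luciferase as an N-terminal "tag", the arrangement is not a protein fusion: the UTR is non-coding sequence appended to the luciferase transcript. The CMV promoter therefore drives strong constitutive expression of a chimeric mRNA whose stability and translation are subject to whatever regulatory elements lie in the BCL2 3'UTR fragment, such as microRNA binding sites or sites for RNA-binding proteins. Changes in Renilla signal then report post-transcriptional regulation acting through that UTR.

The stated purpose is simply a Renilla luciferase reporter containing the BCL2 3'UTR, and the associated work concerns ZEB1 in lung cancer. Such reporters are usually transfected into cultured cells alongside a separate normalising luciferase. The Entrez Gene link in the record points to UTS2R, which appears to be a mismatch triggered by the "UTR" alias rather than a description of the insert.
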