Addgene plasmid #84597: pCIneoRL-BCL2 3'UTR
Purpose: Renilla luciferase reporter containing BCL2 3' UTR
Depositing lab: Yanan Yang. Depositing organization: Mayo Foundation for Medical Education and Research (Inactive/For Deposit Only). Publication: A genetic cell context-dependent role for ZEB1 in lung cancer. Zhang T, Guo L, Creighton CJ, Lu Q, Gibbons DL, Yi ES, Deng B, Molina JR, Sun Z, Yang P, Yang Y. Nat Commun. 2016 Jul 26;7:12231. doi: 10.1038/ncomms12231. PubMed 27456471.
Backbone
  Vector backbone: pCIneoRL
  Backbone size w/o insert (bp): 6380
  Vector type: Luciferase
Growth in bacteria
  Bacterial resistance: Ampicillin, 100 μg/mL
  Growth temperature: 37°C
  Growth strain: DH5alpha
  Copy number: High Copy
Gene/Insert
  Gene/Insert name: BCL2 3'UTR
  Species: H. sapiens (human)
  Insert size (bp): 1236
  Entrez Gene: UTS2R (a.k.a. GPR14, UR-2-R, UTR, UTR2)
  Promoter: CMV
  Tag / fusion protein: Renilla Luciferase (N terminal on backbone)
  Cloning method: Restriction Enzyme; 5′ cloning site Xba1 (not destroyed); 3′ cloning site Not1 (not destroyed)
  Sequencing primers: 5′ RenLuc3F; 3′ EBV-rev
Terms and licenses: Academic/Nonprofit Terms; Industry Terms: Not Available to Industry
How to cite: pCIneoRL-BCL2 3'UTR was a gift from Yanan Yang (Addgene plasmid # 84597 ; http://n2t.net/addgene:84597 ; RRID:Addgene_84597)
